>Addgene plasmid #225515 | pHAGE-TMEM9-EGFP | addgene full sequence | sequence record 443328 | Addgene NGS Result
TTGAGATCCTTTTTTTCTGCGCGTAATCTGCTGCTTGCAAACAAAAAAACCACCGCTACCAGCGGTGGTT
TGTTTGCCGGATCAAGAGCTACCAACTCTTTTTCCGAAGGTAACTGGCTTCAGCAGAGCGCAGATACCAA
ATACTGTTCTTCTAGTGTAGCCGTAGTTAGGCCACCACTTCAAGAACTCTGTAGCACCGCCTACATACCT
CGCTCTGCTAATCCTGTTACCAGTGGCTGCTGCCAGTGGCGATAAGTCGTGTCTTACCGGGTTGGACTCA
AGACGATAGTTACCGGATAAGGCGCAGCGGTCGGGCTGAACGGGGGGTTCGTGCACACAGCCCAGCTTGG
AGCGAACGACCTACACCGAACTGAGATACCTACAGCGTGAGCTATGAGAAAGCGCCACGCTTCCCGAAGG
GAGAAAGGCGGACAGGTATCCGGTAAGCGGCAGGGTCGGAACAGGAGAGCGCACGAGGGAGCTTCCAGGG
GGAAACGCCTGGTATCTTTATAGTCCTGTCGGGTTTCGCCACCTCTGACTTGAGCGTCGATTTTTGTGAT
GCTCGTCAGGGGGGCGGAGCCTATGGAAAAACGCCAGCAACGCGGCCTTTTTACGGTTCCTGGCCTTTTG
CTGGCCTTTTGCTCACATGTTCTTTCCTGCGTTATCCCCTGATTCTGTGGATAACCGTATTACCGCCTTT
GAGTGAGCTGATACCGCTCGCCGCAGCCGAACGACCGAGCGCAGCGAGTCAGTGAGCGAGGAAGCGGAAG
AGCGCCCAATACGCAAACCGCCTCTCCCCGCGCGTTGGCCGATTCATTAATGCAGCAAGCTCATGGCTGA
CTAATTTTTTTTATTTATGCAGAGGCCGAGGCCGCCTCGGCCTCTGAGCTATTCCAGAAGTAGTGAGGAG
GCTTTTTTGGAGGCCTAGGCTTTTGCAAAAAGCTCCCCGTGGCACGACAGGTTTCCCGACTGGAAAGCGG
GCAGTGAGCGCAACGCAATTAATGTGAGTTAGCTCACTCATTAGGCACCCCAGGCTTTACACTTTATGCT
TCCGGCTCGTATGTTGTGTGGAATTGTGAGCGGATAACAATTTCACACAGGAAACAGCTATGACATGATT
ACGAATTTCACAAATAAAGCATTTTTTTCACTGCATTCTAGTTGTGGTTTGTCCAAACTCATCAATGTAT
CTTATCATGTCTGGATCAACTGGATAACTCAAGCTAACCAAAATCATCCCAAACTTCCCACCCCATACCC
TATTACCACTGCCAATTACCTGTGGTTTCATTTACTCTAAACCTGTGATTCCTCTGAATTATTTTCATTT
TAAAGAAATTGTATTTGTTAAATATGTACTACAAACTTAGTAGTTGGAAGGGCTAATTCACTCCCAAAGA
AGACAAGATATCCTTGATCTGTGGATCTACCACACACAAGGCTACTTCCCTGATTAGCAGAACTACACAC
CAGGGCCAGGGGTCAGATATCCACTGACCTTTGGATGGTGCTACAAGCTAGTACCAGTTGAGCCAGATAA
GGTAGAAGAGGCCAATAAAGGAGAGAACACCAGCTTGTTACACCCTGTGAGCCTGCATGGGATGGATGAC
CCGGAGAGAGAAGTGTTAGAGTGGAGGTTTGACAGCCGCCTAGCATTTCATCACGTGGCCCGAGAGCTGC
ATCCGGAGTACTTCAAGAACTGCTGATATCGAGCTTGCTACAAGGGACTTTCCGCTGGGGACTTTCCAGG
GAGGCGTGGCCTGGGCGGGACTGGGGAGTGGCGAGCCCTCAGATCCTGCATATAAGCAGCTGCTTTTTGC
CTGTACTGGGTCTCTCTGGTTAGACCAGATCTGAGCCTGGGAGCTCTCTGGCTAACTAGGGAACCCACTG
CTTAAGCCTCAATAAAGCTTGCCTTGAGTGCTTCAAGTAGTGTGTGCCCGTCTGTTGTGTGACTCTGGTA
ACTAGAGATCCCTCAGACCCTTTTAGTCAGTGTGGAAAATCTCTAGCAGTGGCGCCCGAACAGGGACTTG
AAAGCGAAAGGGAAACCAGAGGAGCTCTCTCGACGCAGGACTCGGCTTGCTGAAGCGCGCACGGCAAGAG
GCGAGGGGCGGCGACTGGTGAGTACGCCAAAAATTTTGACTAGCGGAGGCTAGAAGGAGAGAGATGGGTG
CGAGAGCGTCAGTATTAAGCGGGGGAGAATTAGATCGCGATGGGAAAAAATTCGGTTAAGGCCAGGGGGA
AAGAAAAAATATAAATTAAAACATATAGTATGGGCAAGCAGGGAGCTAGAACGATTCGCAGTTAATCCTG
GCCTGTTAGAAACATCAGAAGGCTGTAGACAAATACTGGGACAGCTACAACCATCCCTTCAGACAGGATC
AGAAGAACTTAGATCATTATATAATACAGTAGCAACCCTCTATTGTGTGCATCAAAGGATAGAGATAAAA
GACACCAAGGAAGCTTTAGACAAGATAGAGGAAGAGCAAAACAAAAGTAAGACCACCGCACAGCAAGCGG
CCGGCCGCTGATCTTCAGACCTGGAGGAGGAGATATGAGGGACAATTGGAGAAGTGAATTATATAAATAT
AAAGTAGTAAAAATTGAACCATTAGGAGTAGCACCCACCAAGGCAAAGAGAAGAGTGGTGCAGAGAGAAA
AAAGAGCAGTGGGAATAGGAGCTTTGTTCCTTGGGTTCTTGGGAGCAGCAGGAAGCACTATGGGCGCAGC
GTCAATGACGCTGACGGTACAGGCCAGACAATTATTGTCTGGTATAGTGCAGCAGCAGAACAATTTGCTG
AGGGCTATTGAGGCGCAACAGCATCTGTTGCAACTCACAGTCTGGGGCATCAAGCAGCTCCAGGCAAGAA
TCCTGGCTGTGGAAAGATACCTAAAGGATCAACAGCTCCTGGGGATTTGGGGTTGCTCTGGAAAACTCAT
TTGCACCACTGCTGTGCCTTGGAATGCTAGTTGGAGTAATAAATCTCTGGAACAGATTTGGAATCACACG
ACCTGGATGGAGTGGGACAGAGAAATTAACAATTACACAAGCTTAATACACTCCTTAATTGAAGAATCGC
AAAACCAGCAAGAAAAGAATGAACAAGAATTATTGGAATTAGATAAATGGGCAAGTTTGTGGAATTGGTT
TAACATAACAAATTGGCTGTGGTATATAAAATTATTCATAATGATAGTAGGAGGCTTGGTAGGTTTAAGA
ATAGTTTTTGCTGTACTTTCTATAGTGAATAGAGTTAGGCAGGGATATTCACCATTATCGTTTCAGACCC
ACCTCCCAACCCCGAGGGGACCCGACAGGCCCGAAGGAATAGAAGAAGAAGGTGGAGAGAGAGACAGAGA
CAGATCCATTCGATTAGTGAACGGATCTCGACGGTATCGCCGAATTAATTCACAAATGGCAGTATTCATC
CACAATTTTAAAAGAAAAGGGGGGATTGGGGGGTACAGTGCAGGGGAAAGAATAGTAGACATAATAGCAA
CAGACATACAAACTAAAGAATTACAAAAACAAATTACAAAAATTCAAAATTTTCGGGTTTATTACAGGGA
CAGCAGAGATCCAGTTTGGACTAGTGGAGTTCCGCGTTACATAACTTACGGTAAATGGCCCGCCTGGCTG
ACCGCCCAACGACCCCCGCCCATTGACGTCAATAATGACGTATGTTCCCATAGTAACGCCAATAGGGACT
TTCCATTGACGTCAATGGGTGGAGTATTTACGGTAAACTGCCCACTTGGCAGTACATCAAGTGTATCATA
TGCCAAGTACGCCCCCTATTGACGTCAATGACGGTAAATGGCCCGCCTGGCATTATGCCCAGTACATGAC
CTTATGGGACTTTCCTACTTGGCAGTACATCTACGTATTAGTCATCGCTATTACCATGGTGATGCGGTTT
TGGCAGTACATCAATGGGCGTGGATAGCGGTTTGACTCACGGGGATTTCCAAGTCTCCACCCCATTGACG
TCAATGGGAGTTTGTTTTGGCACCAAAATCAACGGGACTTTCCAAAATGTCGTAACAACTCCGCCCCATT
GACGCAAATGGGCGGTAGGCGTGTACGGTGGGAGGTCTATATAAGCAGAGCTCGTTTAGTGAACCGTCAG
ATCGCCTGGAGACGCCATCCACGCTGTTTTGACCTCCATAGAAGACACCGGCGGCCGCAGATCTCTCGAG
GTTGATCTAATACGACTCACTATAGGGAGACCCAAGCTGGCTAGTTAAGCTATCAACAAGTTTGTACAAA
AAAGTTGGCATGAAGCTCTTATCTTTGGTGGCTGTGGTCGGGTGTTTGCTGGTGCCCCCAGCTGAAGCCA
ACAAGAGTTCTGAAGATATCCGGTGCAAATGCATCTGTCCACCTTATAGAAACATCAGTGGGCACATTTA
CAACCAGAATGTATCCCAGAAGGACTGCAACTGCCTGCACGTGGTGGAGCCCATGCCAGTGCCTGGCCAT
GACGTGGAGGCCTACTGCCTGCTGTGCGAGTGCAGGTACGAGGAGCGCAGCACCACCACCATCAAGGTCA
TCATTGTCATCTACCTGTCCGTGGTGGGTGCCCTGTTGCTCTACATGGCCTTCCTGATGCTGGTGGACCC
TCTGATCCGAAAGCCGGATGCATACACTGAGCAACTGCACAATGAGGAGGAGAATGAGGATGCTCGCTCT
ATGGCAGCAGCTGCTGCATCCCTCGGGGGACCCCGAGCAAACACAGTCCTGGAGCGTGTGGAAGGTGCCC
AGCAGCGGTGGAAGCTGCAGGTGCAGGAGCAGCGGAAGACAGTCTTCGATCGGCACAAGATGCTCAGCTA
CCCAACTTTCTTGTACAAAGTGGTTGATCTAGAGGGCCCGCGGTTCGAACTCGAGGTGAGCAAGGGCGAG
GAGCTGTTCACCGGGGTGGTGCCCATCCTGGTCGAGCTGGACGGCGACGTAAACGGCCACAAGTTCAGCG
TGTCCGGCGAGGGCGAGGGCGATGCCACCTACGGCAAGCTGACCCTGAAGTTCATCTGCACCACCGGCAA
GCTGCCCGTGCCCTGGCCCACCCTCGTGACCACCCTGACCTACGGCGTGCAGTGCTTCAGCCGCTACCCC
GACCACATGAAGCAGCACGACTTCTTCAAGTCCGCCATGCCCGAAGGCTACGTCCAGGAGCGCACCATCT
TCTTCAAGGACGACGGCAACTACAAGACCCGCGCCGAGGTGAAGTTCGAGGGCGACACCCTGGTGAACCG
CATCGAGCTGAAGGGCATCGACTTCAAGGAGGACGGCAACATCCTGGGGCACAAGCTGGAGTACAACTAC
AACAGCCACAACGTCTATATCATGGCCGACAAGCAGAAGAACGGCATCAAGGTGAACTTCAAGATCCGCC
ACAACATCGAGGACGGCAGCGTGCAGCTCGCCGACCACTACCAGCAGAACACCCCCATCGGCGACGGCCC
CGTGCTGCTGCCCGACAACCACTACCTGAGCACCCAGTCCGCCCTGAGCAAAGACCCCAACGAGAAGCGC
GATCACATGGTCCTGCTGGAGTTCGTGACCGCCGCCGGGATCACTCTCGGCATGGACGAGCTGTACAAGT
AGAATTCCGCCCCCCCCCCCTAACGTTACTGGCCGAAGCCGCTTGGAATAAGGCCGGTGTGCGTTTGTCT
ATATGTTATTTTCCACCATATTGCCGTCTTTTGGCAATGTGAGGGCCCGGAAACCTGGCCCTGTCTTCTT
GACGAGCATTCCTAGGGGTCTTTCCCCTCTCGCCAAAGGAATGCAAGGTCTGTTGAATGTCGTGAAGGAA
GCAGTTCCTCTGGAAGCTTCTTGAAGACAAACAACGTCTGTAGCGACCCTTTGCAGGCAGCGGAACCCCC
CACCTGGCGACAGGTGCCTCTGCGGCCAAAAGCCACGTGTATAAGATACACCTGCAAAGGCGGCACAACC
CCAGTGCCACGTTGTGAGTTGGATAGTTGTGGAAAGAGTCAAATGGCTCTCCTCAAGCGTATTCAACAAG
GGGCTGAAGGATGCCCAGAAGGTACCCCATTGTATGGGATCTGATCTGGGGCCTCGGTGCACATGCTTTA
CATGTGTTTAGTCGAGGTTAAAAAAACGTCTAGGCCCCCCGAACCACGGGGACGTGGTTTTCCTTTGAAA
AACACGATGATAATATGGCCACAACCATGACCGAGTACAAGCCCACGGTGCGCCTCGCCACCCGCGACGA
CGTCCCCAGGGCCGTACGCACCCTCGCCGCCGCGTTCGCCGACTACCCCGCCACGCGCCACACCGTCGAT
CCGGACCGCCACATCGAGCGGGTCACCGAGCTGCAAGAACTCTTCCTCACGCGCGTCGGGCTCGACATCG
GCAAGGTGTGGGTCGCGGACGACGGCGCCGCGGTGGCGGTCTGGACCACGCCGGAGAGCGTCGAAGCGGG
GGCGGTGTTCGCCGAGATCGGCCCGCGCATGGCCGAGTTGAGCGGTTCCCGGCTGGCCGCGCAGCAACAG
ATGGAAGGCCTCCTGGCGCCGCACCGGCCCAAGGAGCCCGCGTGGTTCCTGGCCACCGTCGGCGTCTCGC
CCGACCACCAGGGCAAGGGTCTGGGCAGCGCCGTCGTGCTCCCCGGAGTGGAGGCGGCCGAGCGCGCCGG
GGTGCCCGCCTTCCTGGAGACCTCCGCGCCCCGCAACCTCCCCTTCTACGAGCGGCTCGGCTTCACCGTC
ACCGCCGACGTCGAGGTGCCCGAAGGACCGCGCACCTGGTGCATGACCCGCAAGCCCGGTGCCTGATGCA
TCGATGGATCCTAATCAACCTCTGGATTACAAAATTTGTGAAAGATTGACTGGTATTCTTAACTATGTTG
CTCCTTTTACGCTATGTGGATACGCTGCTTTAATGCCTTTGTATCATGCTATTGCTTCCCGTATGGCTTT
CATTTTCTCCTCCTTGTATAAATCCTGGTTGCTGTCTCTTTATGAGGAGTTGTGGCCCGTTGTCAGGCAA
CGTGGCGTGGTGTGCACTGTGTTTGCTGACGCAACCCCCACTGGTTGGGGCATTGCCACCACCTGTCAGC
TCCTTTCCGGGACTTTCGCTTTCCCCCTCCCTATTGCCACGGCGGAACTCATCGCCGCCTGCCTTGCCCG
CTGCTGGACAGGGGCTCGGCTGTTGGGCACTGACAATTCCGTGGTGTTGTCGGGGAAATCATCGTCCTTT
CCTTGGCTGCTCGCCTGTGTTGCCACCTGGATTCTGCGCGGGACGTCCTTCTGCTACGTCCCTTCGGCCC
TCAATCCAGCGGACCTTCCTTCCCGCGGCCTGCTGCCGGCTCTGCGGCCTCTTCCGCGTCTTCGCCTTCG
CCCTCAGACGAGTCGGATCTCCCTTTGGGCCGCCTCCCCGCCTGAGATCCTTTAAGACCAATGACTTACA
AGGCAGCTGTAGATCTTAGCCACTTTTTAAAAGAAAAGGGGGGACTGGAAGGGCTAATTCACTCCCAACG
AAGACAAGATCTGCTTTTTGCTTGTACTGGGTCTCTCTGGTTAGACCAGATCTGAGCCTGGGAGCTCTCT
GGCTAACTAGGGAACCCACTGCTTAAGCCTCAATAAAGCTTGCCTTGAGTGCTTCAAGTAGTGTGTGCCC
GTCTGTTGTGTGACTCTGGTAACTAGAGATCCCTCAGACCCTTTTAGTCAGTGTGGAAAATCTCTAGCAG
TAGTAGTTCATGTCATCTTATTATTCAGTATTTATAACTTGCAAAGAAATGAATATCAGAGAGTGAGAGG
CCCGGGTTAATTAAGGAAAGGGCTAGATCATTCTTGAAGACGAAAGGGCCTCGTGATACGCCTATTTTTA
TAGGTTAATGTCATGATAATAATGGTTTCTTAGACGTCAGGTGGCACTTTTCGGGGAAATGTGCGCGGAA
CCCCTATTTGTTTATTTTTCTAAATACATTCAAATATGTATCCGCTCATGAGACAATAACCCTGATAAAT
GCTTCAATAATATTGAAAAAGGAAGAGTATGAGTATTCAACATTTCCGTGTCGCCCTTATTCCCTTTTTT
GCGGCATTTTGCCTTCCTGTTTTTGCTCACCCAGAAACGCTGGTGAAAGTAAAAGATGCTGAAGATCAGT
TGGGTGCACGAGTGGGTTACATCGAACTGGATCTCAACAGCGGTAAGATCCTTGAGAGTTTTCGCCCCGA
AGAACGTTTTCCAATGATGAGCACTTTTAAAGTTCTGCTATGTGGCGCGGTATTATCCCGTGTTGACGCC
GGGCAAGAGCAACTCGGTCGCCGCATACACTATTCTCAGAATGACTTGGTTGAGTACTCACCAGTCACAG
AAAAGCATCTTACGGATGGCATGACAGTAAGAGAATTATGCAGTGCTGCCATAACCATGAGTGATAACAC
TGCGGCCAACTTACTTCTGACAACGATCGGAGGACCGAAGGAGCTAACCGCTTTTTTGCACAACATGGGG
GATCATGTAACTCGCCTTGATCGTTGGGAACCGGAGCTGAATGAAGCCATACCAAACGACGAGCGTGACA
CCACGATGCCTGTAGCAATGGCAACAACGTTGCGCAAACTATTAACTGGCGAACTACTTACTCTAGCTTC
CCGGCAACAATTAATAGACTGGATGGAGGCGGATAAAGTTGCAGGACCACTTCTGCGCTCGGCCCTTCCG
GCTGGCTGGTTTATTGCTGATAAATCTGGAGCCGGTGAGCGTGGGTCTCGCGGTATCATTGCAGCACTGG
GGCCAGATGGTAAGCCCTCCCGTATCGTAGTTATCTACACGACGGGGAGTCAGGCAACTATGGATGAACG
AAATAGACAGATCGCTGAGATAGGTGCCTCACTGATTAAGCATTGGTAACTGTCAGACCAAGTTTACTCA
TATATACTTTAGATTGATTTAAAACTTCATTTTTAATTTAAAAGGATCTAGGTGAAGATCCTTTTTGATA
ATCTCATGACCAAAATCCCTTAACGTGAGTTTTCGTTCCACTGAGCGTCAGACCCCGTAGAAAAGATCAA
AGGATCTTC
Features (pLannotate 1.2.2; 29 found; start..end, strand, type, name):
      1..589     +  rep_origin     ori: high-copy-number ColE1/pMB1/pBR322/pUC origin of replication
    772..826     +  CDS            lacI (fragment): lac repressor; lacI; The lac repressor binds to the lac operator to inhibit transcription in E. coli. This inhibition can be relieved by adding lactose or isopropyl-β-D-thiogalactopyranoside (IPTG).
    832..925     +  rep_origin     SV40 ori (fragment): SV40 origin of replication
    950..987     +  CDS            lacI (fragment): lac repressor; lacI; The lac repressor binds to the lac operator to inhibit transcription in E. coli. This inhibition can be relieved by adding lactose or isopropyl-β-D-thiogalactopyranoside (IPTG).
   1000..1021    +  protein_bind   CAP binding site: CAP binding activates transcription in the presence of cAMP. E. coli catabolite activator protein
   1036..1066    +  promoter       lac promoter: promoter for the E. coli lac operon
   1074..1090    +  protein_bind   lac operator: The lac repressor binds to the lac operator to inhibit transcription in E. coli. This inhibition can be relieved by adding lactose or isopropyl-β-D-thiogalactopyranoside (IPTG). lac repressor encoded by lacI
   1124..1207    +  polyA_signal   SV40 poly(A) signal (fragment): SV40 polyadenylation signal
   1374..1703    +  CDS            nef (fragment): NEF_HV1BR - Experimental evidence at protein level: Swiss-Prot protein existence level 1. Extracellular Nef protein targets CD4(+) T-lymphocytes for apoptosis by interacting with CXCR4 surface receptors (PubMed:14990729). From Human immunodeficiency virus type 1 group M subtype B (isolate BRU/LAI) (HIV-1).
   1751..2008    +  LTR            5' LTR (truncated): truncated 5' long terminal repeat (LTR) from HIV-1
   2055..2180    +  misc_feature   HIV-1 Ψ: packaging signal of human immunodeficiency virus type 1
   2164..2502    +  CDS            HIV-1 gag (fragment): gag protein from human immunodeficiency virus 1; gag
   2677..2910    +  misc_feature   RRE: The Rev response element (RRE) of HIV-1 allows for Rev-dependent mRNA export from the nucleus to the cytoplasm.
   3287..3387    +  CDS            Rev (fragment): human immunodeficiency virus 1 (HIV-1) Rev protein; rev; enhances nuclear export of unspliced and incompletely spliced viral mRNAs
   3436..3553    +  misc_feature   cPPT/CTS: central polypurine tract and central termination sequence of HIV-1
   3605..3908    +  enhancer       CMV enhancer: human cytomegalovirus immediate early enhancer
   3909..4112    +  promoter       CMV promoter: human cytomegalovirus (CMV) immediate early promoter
   4208..4226    +  promoter       T7 promoter: promoter for bacteriophage T7 RNA polymerase
   4257..4274    +  protein_bind   attB1 (fragment): mutant version of attB; core recombination site for the Gateway® BP reaction BP Clonase™
   4280..4828    +  CDS            TMEM9: TMEM9_HUMAN - Also known as DERP4 From Homo sapiens (Human).
   4830..4854    -  protein_bind   attB2: mutant version of attB; recombination site for the Gateway® BP reaction BP Clonase™
   4885..5601    +  CDS            EGFP: the original enhanced GFP (Yang et al., 1996) mammalian codon-optimized
   5711..6173    +  misc_feature   IRES: internal ribosome entry site (IRES) of the encephalomyocarditis virus (EMCV)
   6187..6786    +  CDS            PuroR: puromycin N-acetyltransferase; pac from Streptomyces alboniger; confers resistance to puromycin
   6803..7391    +  misc_feature   WPRE: woodchuck hepatitis virus posttranscriptional regulatory element
   7399..7464    +  CDS            nef (fragment): NEF_HV1Z2 - Experimental evidence at protein level: Swiss-Prot protein existence level 1. Extracellular Nef protein targets CD4(+) T-lymphocytes for apoptosis by interacting with CXCR4 surface receptors. From Human immunodeficiency virus type 1 group M subtype D (isolate Z2/CDC-Z34) (HIV-1).
   7466..7699    +  LTR            3' LTR (ΔU3): self-inactivating 3' long terminal repeat (LTR) from HIV-1
   7904..8008    +  promoter       AmpR promoter: bla
   8009..8869    +  CDS            AmpR: β-lactamase; bla; confers resistance to ampicillin, carbenicillin, and related antibiotics
