[The description below was written by a language model from this plasmid's Addgene catalogue record and pLannotate feature annotations shown in this document.]
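Description:
pHAGE-TMEM9-EGFP is an HIV-1-derived lentiviral expression vector of about 9 kb, built on the pHAGE backbone, that drives expression of human TMEM9 (also called DERM4 or TMEM9A) fused at its C terminus to EGFP. It is propagated in E. coli through a high-copy ColE1/pUC-type origin with ampicillin selection from the β-lactamase gene. The record lists a recombination-deficient strain for growth, a common choice for plasmids carrying repeated LTR sequences.

The viral portion runs from a truncated 5' LTR through the Ψ packaging signal (extending into a gag fragment), the Rev response element for Rev-dependent nuclear export of the genomic RNA, and the cPPT/CTS element that aids nuclear import. It ends in a ΔU3 self-inactivating 3' LTR, which removes LTR promoter activity after integration. The vector carries no intact viral genes, only short gag, rev and nef remnants, so packaging functions must be supplied in trans.

Between these elements, a CMV enhancer/promoter drives a single bicistronic transcript. The TMEM9 coding sequence was introduced by Gateway cloning and is flanked by attB1 and attB2 sites, with EGFP lying just downstream of attB2 so that the recombination site serves as the linker in the fusion. An EMCV IRES then allows translation of puromycin N-acetyltransferase from the same mRNA, linking drug resistance to transgene expression, and a WPRE enhances transcript stability and expression.

The construct is suited to making stable, puromycin-selected mammalian cell lines expressing fluorescently tagged TMEM9 for localisation or affinity-capture experiments. It was deposited with a study mapping human early endosome protein complexes.
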