Addgene plasmid #225515: pHAGE-TMEM9-EGFP
Purpose: Lentiviral TMEM9-EGFP expression vector
Depositing lab: Wade Harper. Depositing organization: Harvard Medical School. Publication: EndoMAP.v1 charts the structural landscape of human early endosome complexes. Gonzalez-Lozano MA, Schmid EW, Miguel Whelan E, Jiang Y, Paulo JA, Walter JC, Harper JW. Nature. 2025 Jul;643(8070):252-261. doi: 10.1038/s41586-025-09059-y. Epub 2025 May 28. PubMed 40437099.
Backbone
  Vector backbone: pHAGE
  Vector type: Lentiviral
  Selectable markers: Puromycin
Growth in bacteria
  Bacterial resistance: Ampicillin, 100 μg/mL
  Growth temperature: 37°C
  Growth strain: NEB Stable
  Copy number: High Copy
Gene/Insert
  Gene/Insert name: TMEM9
  Species: H. sapiens (human)
  Entrez Gene: TMEM9 (a.k.a. DERM4, TMEM9A)
  Tag / fusion protein: EGFP (C terminal on insert)
  Cloning method: Gateway Cloning
Terms and licenses: Academic/Nonprofit Terms; Industry Terms: Not Available to Industry
Depositor comments: Please visit https://doi.org/10.1101/2025.02.07.636106 for bioRxiv preprint.
How to cite: pHAGE-TMEM9-EGFP was a gift from Wade Harper (Addgene plasmid # 225515 ; http://n2t.net/addgene:225515 ; RRID:Addgene_225515)
